Addgene plasmid #175168: pLV CMV FST-HA
Purpose: Lentiviral expression of human FST-HA
Depositing lab: Larry Gerace. Depositing organization: Scripps California (The Scripps Research Institute).
Backbone
  Vector backbone: pLV-CMV-GFP-Puro
  Backbone manufacturer: Eric Campeau & Paul Kaufman (Addgene plasmid # 17448)
  Vector type: Mammalian Expression, Lentiviral
Growth in bacteria
  Bacterial resistance: Ampicillin, 100 μg/mL
  Growth temperature: 37°C
  Growth strain: NEB Stable
  Copy number: High Copy
Gene/Insert
  Gene/Insert name: FST
  Tag / fusion protein: HA (C terminal on insert)
  Cloning method: Unknown
Terms and licenses: Academic/Nonprofit Terms; Industry Terms: Not Available to Industry
How to cite: pLV CMV FST-HA was a gift from Larry Gerace (Addgene plasmid # 175168 ; http://n2t.net/addgene:175168 ; RRID:Addgene_175168)
