[The description below was written by a language model from this plasmid's Addgene catalogue record and pLannotate feature annotations shown in this document.]
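Description:
pLV CMV FST-HA is a lentiviral mammalian expression plasmid built on the pLV-CMV-GFP-Puro backbone, designed to deliver human follistatin (FST) carrying a C-terminal HA epitope tag. It is maintained in E. coli through a high-copy ColE1/pUC-type origin and a β-lactamase gene conferring ampicillin resistance. Remnants of a cloning-vector backbone (lac promoter/operator, lacZα fragment, T3 and T7 promoters, f1 origin) are also annotated. The record lists a recombination-deficient strain for growth, a common choice for repeat-containing lentiviral plasmids.

The transfer cassette has a third-generation-style layout. An RSV enhancer/promoter is fused to a truncated HIV-1 5' LTR and drives production of the genomic RNA in packaging cells. It is followed by the Ψ packaging signal with a partial gag sequence, the Rev response element for Rev-dependent nuclear export, and the cPPT/CTS, which aids nuclear import of the viral genome. Downstream, the CMV immediate-early enhancer and promoter drive the FST coding sequence. The annotation software matches the tag region to a fragment of a 3xHA element whose length is consistent with a single HA copy. A WPRE follows the tagged gene to enhance transcript stability and expression. A separate mouse PGK promoter drives puromycin N-acetyltransferase for selecting transduced cells. The cassette ends in a truncated 3' LTR (labelled as a 5' LTR by the annotator), followed by an SV40 polyadenylation signal and SV40 origin outside the viral unit.

FST encodes a secreted activin-binding antagonist. The construct is intended for stable or transient expression of HA-detectable follistatin in mammalian cells by lentiviral transduction. The record does not state the cloning method, and no GFP feature from the parent backbone is annotated.
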