Features (pLannotate 1.2.2; 29 found; start..end, strand, type, name):
     26..130     +  promoter       AmpR promoter: bla
    131..991     +  CDS            AmpR: β-lactamase; bla; confers resistance to ampicillin, carbenicillin, and related antibiotics
   1162..1750    +  rep_origin     ori: high-copy-number ColE1/pMB1/pBR322/pUC origin of replication
   1933..2025    +  CDS            lacI (fragment): lac repressor; lacI; The lac repressor binds to the lac operator to inhibit transcription in E. coli. This inhibition can be relieved by adding lactose or isopropyl-β-D-thiogalactopyranoside (IPTG).
   2038..2059    +  protein_bind   CAP binding site: CAP binding activates transcription in the presence of cAMP. E. coli catabolite activator protein
   2074..2104    +  promoter       lac promoter: promoter for the E. coli lac operon
   2112..2128    +  protein_bind   lac operator: The lac repressor binds to the lac operator to inhibit transcription in E. coli. This inhibition can be relieved by adding lactose or isopropyl-β-D-thiogalactopyranoside (IPTG). lac repressor encoded by lacI
   2173..2191    +  promoter       T3 promoter: promoter for bacteriophage T3 RNA polymerase
   2219..2445    +  promoter       RSV promoter: Rous sarcoma virus enhancer/promoter
   2446..2626    +  LTR            5' LTR (truncated): truncated 5' long terminal repeat (LTR) from HIV-1
   2673..2798    +  misc_feature   HIV-1 Ψ: packaging signal of human immunodeficiency virus type 1
   2782..3145    +  CDS            HIV-1 gag (fragment): gag protein from human immunodeficiency virus 1; gag
   3291..3524    +  misc_feature   RRE: The Rev response element (RRE) of HIV-1 allows for Rev-dependent mRNA export from the nucleus to the cytoplasm.
   3901..4001    +  CDS            Rev (fragment): human immunodeficiency virus 1 (HIV-1) Rev protein; rev; enhances nuclear export of unspliced and incompletely spliced viral mRNAs
   4020..4136    +  misc_feature   cPPT/CTS: central polypurine tract and central termination sequence of HIV-1
   4159..4462    +  enhancer       CMV enhancer: human cytomegalovirus immediate early enhancer
   4463..4666    +  promoter       CMV promoter: human cytomegalovirus (CMV) immediate early promoter
   4764..5795    +  CDS            FST: FST_HUMAN - Experimental evidence at protein level: Swiss-Prot protein existence level 1. Binds directly to activin and functions as an activin antagonist. Specific inhibitor of the biosynthesis and secretion of pituitary follicle stimulating hormone (FSH). From Homo sapiens (Human).
   5811..5837    +  CDS            3xHA (fragment): three tandem HA epitope tags
   5850..6438    +  misc_feature   WPRE: woodchuck hepatitis virus posttranscriptional regulatory element
   6452..6951    +  promoter       PGK promoter: mouse phosphoglycerate kinase 1 promoter
   6972..7571    +  CDS            PuroR: puromycin N-acetyltransferase; pac from Streptomyces alboniger; confers resistance to puromycin
   7639..7776    +  CDS            nef (fragment): NEF_HV1LA - Experimental evidence at protein level: Swiss-Prot protein existence level 1. Extracellular Nef protein targets CD4(+) T-lymphocytes for apoptosis by interacting with CXCR4 surface receptors. From Human immunodeficiency virus type 1 group M subtype B (isolate Lai) (HIV-1).
   7762..7942    +  LTR            5' LTR (truncated): truncated 5' long terminal repeat (LTR) from HIV-1
   8014..8135    +  polyA_signal   SV40 poly(A) signal: SV40 polyadenylation signal
   8175..8310    +  rep_origin     SV40 ori: SV40 origin of replication
   8331..8349    -  promoter       T7 promoter: promoter for bacteriophage T7 RNA polymerase
   8357..8512    +  CDS            lacZα (fragment): LacZα fragment of β-galactosidase; lacZ fragment
   8517..8945    +  rep_origin     f1 ori (sequence partly withheld): f1 bacteriophage origin of replication; arrow indicates direction of (+) strand synthesis
>Addgene plasmid #175168 | pLV CMV FST-HA | addgene full sequence | sequence record 352511 | Addgene NGS Result
AGGTGGCACTTTTCGGGGAAATGTGCGCGGAACCCCTATTTGTTTATTTTTCTAAATACATTCAAATATG
TATCCGCTCATGAGACAATAACCCTGATAAATGCTTCAATAATATTGAAAAAGGAAGAGTATGAGTATTC
AACATTTCCGTGTCGCCCTTATTCCCTTTTTTGCGGCATTTTGCCTTCCTGTTTTTGCTCACCCAGAAAC
GCTGGTGAAAGTAAAAGATGCTGAAGATCAGTTGGGTGCACGAGTGGGTTACATCGAACTGGATCTCAAC
AGCGGTAAGATCCTTGAGAGTTTTCGCCCCGAAGAACGTTTTCCAATGATGAGCACTTTTAAAGTTCTGC
TATGTGGCGCGGTATTATCCCGTATTGACGCCGGGCAAGAGCAACTCGGTCGCCGCATACACTATTCTCA
GAATGACTTGGTTGAGTACTCACCAGTCACAGAAAAGCATCTTACGGATGGCATGACAGTAAGAGAATTA
TGCAGTGCTGCCATAACCATGAGTGATAACACTGCGGCCAACTTACTTCTGACAACGATCGGAGGACCGA
AGGAGCTAACCGCTTTTTTGCACAACATGGGGGATCATGTAACTCGCCTTGATCGTTGGGAACCGGAGCT
GAATGAAGCCATACCAAACGACGAGCGTGACACCACGATGCCTGTAGCAATGGCAACAACGTTGCGCAAA
CTATTAACTGGCGAACTACTTACTCTAGCTTCCCGGCAACAATTAATAGACTGGATGGAGGCGGATAAAG
TTGCAGGACCACTTCTGCGCTCGGCCCTTCCGGCTGGCTGGTTTATTGCTGATAAATCTGGAGCCGGTGA
GCGTGGGTCTCGCGGTATCATTGCAGCACTGGGGCCAGATGGTAAGCCCTCCCGTATCGTAGTTATCTAC
ACGACGGGGAGTCAGGCAACTATGGATGAACGAAATAGACAGATCGCTGAGATAGGTGCCTCACTGATTA
AGCATTGGTAACTGTCAGACCAAGTTTACTCATATATACTTTAGATTGATTTAAAACTTCATTTTTAATT
TAAAAGGATCTAGGTGAAGATCCTTTTTGATAATCTCATGACCAAAATCCCTTAACGTGAGTTTTCGTTC
CACTGAGCGTCAGACCCCGTAGAAAAGATCAAAGGATCTTCTTGAGATCCTTTTTTTCTGCGCGTAATCT
GCTGCTTGCAAACAAAAAAACCACCGCTACCAGCGGTGGTTTGTTTGCCGGATCAAGAGCTACCAACTCT
TTTTCCGAAGGTAACTGGCTTCAGCAGAGCGCAGATACCAAATACTGTTCTTCTAGTGTAGCCGTAGTTA
GGCCACCACTTCAAGAACTCTGTAGCACCGCCTACATACCTCGCTCTGCTAATCCTGTTACCAGTGGCTG
CTGCCAGTGGCGATAAGTCGTGTCTTACCGGGTTGGACTCAAGACGATAGTTACCGGATAAGGCGCAGCG
GTCGGGCTGAACGGGGGGTTCGTGCACACAGCCCAGCTTGGAGCGAACGACCTACACCGAACTGAGATAC
CTACAGCGTGAGCTATGAGAAAGCGCCACGCTTCCCGAAGGGAGAAAGGCGGACAGGTATCCGGTAAGCG
GCAGGGTCGGAACAGGAGAGCGCACGAGGGAGCTTCCAGGGGGAAACGCCTGGTATCTTTATAGTCCTGT
CGGGTTTCGCCACCTCTGACTTGAGCGTCGATTTTTGTGATGCTCGTCAGGGGGGCGGAGCCTATGGAAA
AACGCCAGCAACGCGGCCTTTTTACGGTTCCTGGCCTTTTGCTGGCCTTTTGCTCACATGTTCTTTCCTG
CGTTATCCCCTGATTCTGTGGATAACCGTATTACCGCCTTTGAGTGAGCTGATACCGCTCGCCGCAGCCG
AACGACCGAGCGCAGCGAGTCAGTGAGCGAGGAAGCGGAAGAGCGCCCAATACGCAAACCGCCTCTCCCC
GCGCGTTGGCCGATTCATTAATGCAGCTGGCACGACAGGTTTCCCGACTGGAAAGCGGGCAGTGAGCGCA
ACGCAATTAATGTGAGTTAGCTCACTCATTAGGCACCCCAGGCTTTACACTTTATGCTTCCGGCTCGTAT
GTTGTGTGGAATTGTGAGCGGATAACAATTTCACACAGGAAACAGCTATGACCATGATTACGCCAAGCGC
GCAATTAACCCTCACTAAAGGGAACAAAAGCTGGAGCTGCAAGCTTAATGTAGTCTTATGCAATACTCTT
GTAGTCTTGCAACATGGTAACGATGAGTTAGCAACATGCCTTACAAGGAGAGAAAAAGCACCGTGCATGC
CGATTGGTGGAAGTAAGGTGGTACGATCGTGCCTTATTAGGAAGGCAACAGACGGGTCTGACATGGATTG
GACGAACCACTGAATTGCCGCATTGCAGAGATATTGTATTTAAGTGCCTAGCTCGATACATAAACGGGTC
TCTCTGGTTAGACCAGATCTGAGCCTGGGAGCTCTCTGGCTAACTAGGGAACCCACTGCTTAAGCCTCAA
TAAAGCTTGCCTTGAGTGCTTCAAGTAGTGTGTGCCCGTCTGTTGTGTGACTCTGGTAACTAGAGATCCC
TCAGACCCTTTTAGTCAGTGTGGAAAATCTCTAGCAGTGGCGCCCGAACAGGGACTTGAAAGCGAAAGGG
AAACCAGAGGAGCTCTCTCGACGCAGGACTCGGCTTGCTGAAGCGCGCACGGCAAGAGGCGAGGGGCGGC
GACTGGTGAGTACGCCAAAAATTTTGACTAGCGGAGGCTAGAAGGAGAGAGATGGGTGCGAGAGCGTCAG
TATTAAGCGGGGGAGAATTAGATCGCGATGGGAAAAAATTCGGTTAAGGCCAGGGGGAAAGAAAAAATAT
AAATTAAAACATATAGTATGGGCAAGCAGGGAGCTAGAACGATTCGCAGTTAATCCTGGCCTGTTAGAAA
CATCAGAAGGCTGTAGACAAATACTGGGACAGCTACAACCATCCCTTCAGACAGGATCAGAAGAACTTAG
ATCATTATATAATACAGTAGCAACCCTCTATTGTGTGCATCAAAGGATAGAGATAAAAGACACCAAGGAA
GCTTTAGACAAGATAGAGGAAGAGCAAAACAAAAGTAAGACCACCGCACAGCAAGCGGCCGCTGATCTTC
AGACCTGGAGGAGGAGATATGAGGGACAATTGGAGAAGTGAATTATATAAATATAAAGTAGTAAAAATTG
AACCATTAGGAGTAGCACCCACCAAGGCAAAGAGAAGAGTGGTGCAGAGAGAAAAAAGAGCAGTGGGAAT
AGGAGCTTTGTTCCTTGGGTTCTTGGGAGCAGCAGGAAGCACTATGGGCGCAGCGTCAATGACGCTGACG
GTACAGGCCAGACAATTATTGTCTGGTATAGTGCAGCAGCAGAACAATTTGCTGAGGGCTATTGAGGCGC
AACAGCATCTGTTGCAACTCACAGTCTGGGGCATCAAGCAGCTCCAGGCAAGAATCCTGGCTGTGGAAAG
ATACCTAAAGGATCAACAGCTCCTGGGGATTTGGGGTTGCTCTGGAAAACTCATTTGCACCACTGCTGTG
CCTTGGAATGCTAGTTGGAGTAATAAATCTCTGGAACAGATTTGGAATCACACGACCTGGATGGAGTGGG
ACAGAGAAATTAACAATTACACAAGCTTAATACACTCCTTAATTGAAGAATCGCAAAACCAGCAAGAAAA
GAATGAACAAGAATTATTGGAATTAGATAAATGGGCAAGTTTGTGGAATTGGTTTAACATAACAAATTGG
CTGTGGTATATAAAATTATTCATAATGATAGTAGGAGGCTTGGTAGGTTTAAGAATAGTTTTTGCTGTAC
TTTCTATAGTGAATAGAGTTAGGCAGGGATATTCACCATTATCGTTTCAGACCCACCTCCCAACCCCGAG
GGGACCCGACAGGCCCGAAGGAATAGAAGAAGAAGGTGGAGAGAGAGACAGAGACAGATCCATTCGATTA
GTGAACGGATCTCGACGGTATCGGTTAACTTTTAAAAGAAAAGGGGGGATTGGGGGGTACAGTGCAGGGG
AAAGAATAGTAGACATAATAGCAACAGACATACAAACTAAAGAATTACAAAAACAAATTACAAAATTCAA
AATTTTATCGATAAGCTTGGGAGTTCCGCGTTACATAACTTACGGTAAATGGCCCGCCTGGCTGACCGCC
CAACGACCCCCGCCCATTGACGTCAATAATGACGTATGTTCCCATAGTAACGCCAATAGGGACTTTCCAT
TGACGTCAATGGGTGGAGTATTTACGGTAAACTGCCCACTTGGCAGTACATCAAGTGTATCATATGCCAA
GTACGCCCCCTATTGACGTCAATGACGGTAAATGGCCCGCCTGGCATTATGCCCAGTACATGACCTTATG
GGACTTTCCTACTTGGCAGTACATCTACGTATTAGTCATCGCTATTACCATGGTGATGCGGTTTTGGCAG
TACATCAATGGGCGTGGATAGCGGTTTGACTCACGGGGATTTCCAAGTCTCCACCCCATTGACGTCAATG
GGAGTTTGTTTTGGCACCAAAATCAACGGGACTTTCCAAAATGTCGTAACAACTCCGCCCCATTGACGCA
AATGGGCGGTAGGCGTGTACGGTGGGAGGTCTATATAAGCAGAGCTCGTTTAGTGAACCGTCAGATCGCC
TGGAGACGCCATCCACGCTGTTTTGACCTCCATAGAAGACACCGACTCTAGAGGATCCACCGGTACCGTC
ACCATGGTCCGCGCGAGGCACCAGCCGGGTGGGCTTTGCCTCCTGCTGCTGCTGCTCTGCCAGTTCATGG
AGGACCGCAGTGCCCAGGCTGGGAACTGCTGGCTCCGTCAAGCGAAGAACGGCCGCTGCCAGGTCCTGTA
CAAGACCGAACTGAGCAAGGAGGAGTGCTGCAGCACCGGCCGGCTGAGCACCTCGTGGACCGAGGAGGAC
GTGAATGACAACACACTCTTCAAGTGGATGATTTTCAACGGGGGCGCCCCCAACTGCATCCCCTGTAAAG
AAACGTGTGAGAACGTGGACTGTGGACCTGGGAAAAAATGCCGAATGAACAAGAAGAACAAACCCCGCTG
CGTCTGCGCCCCGGATTGTTCCAACATCACCTGGAAGGGTCCAGTCTGCGGGCTGGATGGGAAAACCTAC
CGCAATGAATGTGCACTCCTAAAGGCAAGATGTAAAGAGCAGCCAGAACTGGAAGTCCAGTACCAAGGCA
GATGTAAAAAGACTTGTCGGGATGTTTTCTGTCCAGGCAGCTCCACATGTGTGGTGGACCAGACCAATAA
TGCCTACTGTGTGACCTGTAATCGGATTTGCCCAGAGCCTGCTTCCTCTGAGCAATATCTCTGTGGGAAT
GATGGAGTCACCTACTCCAGTGCCTGCCACCTGAGAAAGGCTACCTGCCTGCTGGGCAGATCTATTGGAT
TAGCCTATGAGGGAAAGTGTATCAAAGCAAAGTCCTGTGAAGATATCCAGTGCACTGGTGGGAAAAAATG
TTTATGGGATTTCAAGGTTGGGAGAGGCCGGTGTTCCCTCTGTGATGAGCTGTGCCCTGACAGTAAGTCG
GATGAGCCTGTCTGTGCCAGTGACAATGCCACTTATGCCAGCGAGTGTGCCATGAAGGAAGCTGCCTGCT
CCTCAGGTGTGCTACTGGAAGTAAAGCACTCCGGATCTTGCAACTCCATTTCGGAAGACACCGAGGAAGA
GGAGGAAGATGAAGACCAGGACTACAGCTTTCCTATATCTTCTATTCTAGAGTGGGGGGGTGGAGGCTCT
TACCCATACGATGTTCCAGATTACGCTAAGCGCGTCGACAATCAACCTCTGGATTACAAAATTTGTGAAA
GATTGACTGGTATTCTTAACTATGTTGCTCCTTTTACGCTATGTGGATACGCTGCTTTAATGCCTTTGTA
TCATGCTATTGCTTCCCGTATGGCTTTCATTTTCTCCTCCTTGTATAAATCCTGGTTGCTGTCTCTTTAT
GAGGAGTTGTGGCCCGTTGTCAGGCAACGTGGCGTGGTGTGCACTGTGTTTGCTGACGCAACCCCCACTG
GTTGGGGCATTGCCACCACCTGTCAGCTCCTTTCCGGGACTTTCGCTTTCCCCCTCCCTATTGCCACGGC
GGAACTCATCGCCGCCTGCCTTGCCCGCTGCTGGACAGGGGCTCGGCTGTTGGGCACTGACAATTCCGTG
GTGTTGTCGGGGAAGCTGACGTCCTTTCCATGGCTGCTCGCCTGTGTTGCCACCTGGATTCTGCGCGGGA
CGTCCTTCTGCTACGTCCCTTCGGCCCTCAATCCAGCGGACCTTCCTTCCCGCGGCCTGCTGCCGGCTCT
GCGGCCTCTTCCGCGTCTTCGCCTTCGCCCTCAGACGAGTCGGATCTCCCTTTGGGCCGCCTCCCCGCCT
GGAATTCTACCGGGTAGGGGAGGCGCTTTTCCCAAGGCAGTCTGGAGCATGCGCTTTAGCAGCCCCGCTG
GGCACTTGGCGCTACACAAGTGGCCTCTGGCCTCGCACACATTCCACATCCACCGGTAGGCGCCAACCGG
CTCCGTTCTTTGGTGGCCCCTTCGCGCCACCTTCTACTCCTCCCCTAGTCAGGAAGTTCCCCCCCGCCCC
GCAGCTCGCGTCGTGCAGGACGTGACAAATGGAAGTAGCACGTCTCACTAGTCTCGTGCAGATGGACAGC
ACCGCTGAGCAATGGAAGCGGGTAGGCCTTTGGGGCAGCGGCCAATAGCAGCTTTGCTCCTTCGCTTTCT
GGGCTCAGAGGCTGGGAAGGGGTGGGTCCGGGGGCGGGCTCAGGGGCGGGCTCAGGGGCGGGGCGGGCGC
CCGAAGGTCCTCCGGAGGCCCGGCATTCTGCACGCTTCAAAAGCGCACGTCTGCCGCGCTGTTCTCCTCT
TCCTCATCTCCGGGCCTTTCGACCTGCAGCCCAAGCTTACCATGACCGAGTACAAGCCCACGGTGCGCCT
CGCCACCCGCGACGACGTCCCCAGGGCCGTACGCACCCTCGCCGCCGCGTTCGCCGACTACCCCGCCACG
CGCCACACCGTCGATCCGGACCGCCACATCGAGCGGGTCACCGAGCTGCAAGAACTCTTCCTCACGCGCG
TCGGGCTCGACATCGGCAAGGTGTGGGTCGCGGACGACGGCGCCGCGGTGGCGGTCTGGACCACGCCGGA
GAGCGTCGAAGCGGGGGCGGTGTTCGCCGAGATCGGCCCGCGCATGGCCGAGTTGAGCGGTTCCCGGCTG
GCCGCGCAGCAACAGATGGAAGGCCTCCTGGCGCCGCACCGGCCCAAGGAGCCCGCGTGGTTCCTGGCCA
CCGTCGGCGTCTCGCCCGACCACCAGGGCAAGGGTCTGGGCAGCGCCGTCGTGCTCCCCGGAGTGGAGGC
GGCCGAGCGCGCCGGGGTGCCCGCCTTCCTGGAGACCTCCGCGCCCCGCAACCTCCCCTTCTACGAGCGG
CTCGGCTTCACCGTCACCGCCGACGTCGAGGTGCCCGAAGGACCGCGCACCTGGTGCATGACCCGCAAGC
CCGGTGCCTGACGCCCGCCCCACGACCCGCAGCGCCCGACCGAAAGGAGCGCACGACCCCATGCATCTCG
AGGGCCCGGTACCTTTAAGACCAATGACTTACAAGGCAGCTGTAGATCTTAGCCACTTTTTAAAAGAAAA
GGGGGGACTGGAAGGGCTAGCTCACTCCCAACGAAGACAAGATCTGCTTTTTGCTTGTACTGGGTCTCTC
TGGTTAGACCAGATCTGAGCCTGGGAGCTCTCTGGCTAACTAGGGAACCCACTGCTTAAGCCTCAATAAA
GCTTGCCTTGAGTGCTTCAAGTAGTGTGTGCCCGTCTGTTGTGTGACTCTGGTAACTAGAGATCCCTCAG
ACCCTTTTAGTCAGTGTGGAAAATCTCTAGCAGTAGTAGTTCATGTCATCTTATTATTCAGTATTTATAA
CTTGCAAAGAAATGAATATCAGAGAGTGAGAGGAACTTGTTTATTGCAGCTTATAATGGTTACAAATAAA
GCAATAGCATCACAAATTTCACAAATAAAGCATTTTTTTCACTGCATTCTAGTTGTGGTTTGTCCAAACT
CATCAATGTATCTTATCATGTCTGGCTCTAGCTATCCCGCCCCTAACTCCGCCCATCCCGCCCCTAACTC
CGCCCAGTTCCGCCCATTCTCCGCCCCATGGCTGACTAATTTTTTTTATTTATGCAGAGGCCGAGGCCGC
CTCGGCCTCTGAGCTATTCCAGAAGTAGTGAGGAGGCTTTTTTGGAGGCCTAGGGACGTACCCAATTCGC
CCTATAGTGAGTCGTATTACGCGCGCTCACTGGCCGTCGTTTTACAACGTCGTGACTGGGAAAACCCTGG
CGTTACCCAACTTAATCGCCTTGCAGCACATCCCCCTTTCGCCAGCTGGCGTAATAGCGAAGAGGCCCGC
ACCGATCGCCCTTCCCAACAGTTGCGCAGCCTGAATGGCGAATGGG
[124 nt withheld, positions 8517-8640]
C
[91 nt withheld, positions 8642-8732]
A
[49 nt withheld, positions 8734-8782]
CCTTTGACGTTGGAGTCCACGTTCTTT
[37 nt withheld, positions 8810-8846]
ACCCTATCTCGGTCTATTCTTTTGATTTATAAGGGATTTTGCCGATTTCGGCCTATTGGTTAAAAAATGA
GCTGATTTAACAAAAATTTAACGCGAATTTTAACAAAATATTAACGCTTACAATTT
